>Addgene plasmid #61867 | pcDNA3.1 Flag-Sesn1b | addgene partial sequence | sequence record 102518 | CMV-F 5'-CGCAAATGGGCGGTAGGCGTG-3'
CTCTCTGGCTACTGAGAACCCACTGCTTACTGGCTTATCGAAATTAATACGACTCACTATAGGGAGACCC
AAGCTGGCTAGCGTTTAAACTTAAGCTTGGTACCGAGCTCGGATCCGCCACCATGGACTACAAAGACGAT
GACGACAAGATGCGCCTGGCCGCCGCGTCGAACGAGGCGTACGCAGCCTCGCTGGCTGTCTCCGAGCTGC
TGAGCTGCCACCAGTGCGGCGGGGACCGCGGCCAGGACGAGGAACTTGGAATCAGAATCCCTCGGCCACT
AGGACACGGACCAAGCAGGTTCATCCCAGAGAAGGAGATGCTGCAGGTGGGCAGTGAAGACGCACAGATG
CATGCGTTATTTGCAGACTCCTTTGCTGCTTTGGGTCGTCTGGATAACATCACATTAGTGATGGTTTTCC
ATCCACAATATTTAGAAAGTTTCTTAAAGACTCAACACTACCTACTACAAATGGATGGGCCATTACCCCT
CCATTATCGGCACTACATTGGAATCATGGCGGCAGCGAGGCATCAGTGTTCCTACCTGGTGAATCTGCAT
GTCAGTGACTTTCTTCATGTTGGTGGGGACCCCAAGTGGCTCAATGGTTTAGAGAATGCTCCTCAAAAAC
TGCAGAACTTAGGAGAACTTAACAAAGTGTTAGCCCATAGGCCTTGGCTGATTACCAAAGAACATATCGA
GGGCCTTCTGAAAGCAGAGGAGCACAGCTGGTCTCTCGCCGAGCTGGTCCATGCCGTGGTTCTGCTCACA
CACTACCACTCTCTTGCCTCCTTCAC
