>Addgene plasmid #61867 | pcDNA3.1 Flag-Sesn1b | addgene partial sequence | sequence record 102519 | BGH-rev 5'-TAGAAGGCACAGTCGAGG-3'
GACTCGAGCGGCCGCCACTGTGCTGGATATCTGCAGAATTCTCAGGTCATATACCGGGTAATGGCTCTCA
GAGCATACAGGAGTTCTGCTTGCATCCTAGCTTCTATAAGAAGCAGATTAACATGGACCTTCTCAGAGTG
CTTGAACTGCCTCCAGAAGCTGTCATACATCCTTTTGGTAACCTTTTCAGGAGTGCACACGACGGTTTTG
ATGTAAACTTTAAAGCTACGATCCAGCAGCTGGTTAATTTCCCCATAGTCATAGTCGTCGTATCGTATTC
CAAACATGCAGTGGATATAGTTCCAGATAGCCCGTCTGAGCATTGAGGTATCAACATCTTTGTGCATGGC
CATAGTATTGTAAGTTAGATTGTAAGCAATGTGAAATTTCTCATCAATTAACTGTCCCACATCTGGATAG
AGACGATTCACCAGAGAGTAACCATGGTCTTCCCAGCAGTAGTCCTGGACACGAAACGTTGGGACATGCA
TCCCGTGTCTGGAGAAATCCTTGTAGCCGTAACTAGTGTCCTCAAAGTGCCGAGACACATCTCTTGCTGG
TGTAACTTCATCATCGTCCGAAGAGAAGACAAACATGCTCTCTCTCTTTTCCATCTCAAACCGCGACGCC
ATCTCCTCCTGGCTAGCCTCCTCCTCCTCTCGGCATTCCTGTAACTGCCTCATCTTTTCCATGAGAGCTT
CCACCTCAAAGAAGGAATCACTTACCGAAGCATTTCCTGCTGAGTTGACTTGCATCTCATCCACACTGTG
ATTGCCATTTGTAATGTCACAGATGCAGTAGTTACTAACAGAAGGCGGTCTG
