[The description below was written by a language model from this plasmid's Addgene catalogue record.]
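Description:
pcDNA3.1 Flag-Sesn1b is a mammalian expression plasmid built on the pcDNA3.1 backbone for transient overexpression of mouse Sestrin 1 (Sesn1, also known as Pa26 or Sest1). The "1b" in the name presumably refers to a particular isoform of the gene, although the record does not define it. The construct totals about 7.5 kb, of which roughly 6 kb is backbone. It is maintained as a high-copy plasmid in E. coli under ampicillin selection. It also carries a neomycin resistance marker, so transfected mammalian cells can be selected with G418 if stable expression is wanted, though the stated purpose is transient expression.

The insert is an unmutated 1,479 bp Sesn1 coding sequence cloned between BamHI and EcoRI sites, both of which remain intact, so the insert can be excised or swapped. Transcription is driven by the CMV promoter, a strong constitutive viral promoter that gives high expression in most commonly used mammalian cell lines. A Flag epitope is fused to the N terminus of the protein, which allows detection by immunoblotting or immunofluorescence and recovery by anti-Flag immunoprecipitation without a Sestrin-specific antibody. A T7 primer site upstream of the insert is listed for sequence verification.

The plasmid comes from work on how Sestrins regulate mTORC1 signalling through the Rag GTPases. It therefore suits overexpression and co-immunoprecipitation experiments that examine Sestrin 1 interactions and their effects on this nutrient-sensing pathway. No feature table accompanies the record, so other backbone elements, such as the polyadenylation signal and origins of replication, are not documented here.
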