Addgene plasmid #61867: pcDNA3.1 Flag-Sesn1b
Purpose: Transient overexpression of Flag-Sesn1b (mouse)
Depositing lab: Ming Li. Depositing organization: Memorial Sloan-Kettering Cancer Center. Publication: Sestrins function as guanine nucleotide dissociation inhibitors for Rag GTPases to control mTORC1 signaling. Peng M, Yin N, Li MO. Cell. 2014 Sep 25;159(1):122-33. doi: 10.1016/j.cell.2014.08.038. PubMed 25259925.
Backbone
  Vector backbone: pcDNA3.1
  Backbone size w/o insert (bp): 6000
  Total vector size (bp): 7479
  Vector type: Mammalian Expression
  Selectable markers: Neomycin (select with G418)
Growth in bacteria
  Bacterial resistance: Ampicillin, 100 μg/mL
  Growth temperature: 37°C
  Growth strain: DH5alpha
  Copy number: High Copy
Gene/Insert
  Gene/Insert name: Sesn1
  Species: M. musculus (mouse)
  Insert size (bp): 1479
  Mutation: none
  Entrez Gene: Sesn1 (a.k.a. 1110002G11Rik, Pa26, Sest1)
  Promoter: CMV
  Tag / fusion protein: Flag (N terminal on insert)
  Cloning method: Restriction Enzyme; 5′ cloning site BamHI (not destroyed); 3′ cloning site EcoRI (not destroyed)
  Sequencing primers: 5′ T7
Terms and licenses: Academic/Nonprofit Terms; Industry Terms: Not Available to Industry
How to cite: pcDNA3.1 Flag-Sesn1b was a gift from Ming Li (Addgene plasmid # 61867 ; http://n2t.net/addgene:61867 ; RRID:Addgene_61867)
